Addgene plasmid #222501: EFS-SpdCas9-Dnmt3A/3L-catΔ
Purpose: Expresses EFS promoter driven human codon optimized SpdCas9 directly fused to Dnmt3A/3L variant catΔ (C706A and R832E) followed by P2A-mCherry
Depositing lab: Isaac Hilton. Depositing organization: Rice University. Publication: Characterization of Rationally Designed CRISPR/Cas9-Based DNA Methyltransferases with Distinct Methyltransferase and Gene Silencing Activities in Human Cell Lines and Primary Human T Cells. Guerra-Resendez RS, Lydon SL, Ma AJ, Bedford GC, Reed DR, Kim S, Teran ER, Nishiguchi T, Escobar M, DiNardo AR, Hilton IB. ACS Synth Biol. 2025 Feb 3. doi: 10.1021/acssynbio.4c00569. PubMed 39898483.
Backbone
  Vector backbone: LentiCRISPR v2
  Vector type: Mammalian Expression, Lentiviral
Growth in bacteria
  Bacterial resistance: Ampicillin, 100 μg/mL
  Growth temperature: 37°C
  Growth strain: NEB Stable
  Copy number: High Copy
Gene/Insert
  Gene/Insert name: S. pyogenes dCas9 with C-terminal fusion of murine Dnmt3A-Dnmt3L variant catΔ (C706A and R832E) engineered fusion
  Species: M. musculus (mouse), Synthetic; Streptococcus pyogenes
  Insert size (bp): 5886
  Mutation: D10A and H840A in S.pyogenes Cas9; C706A and R832E in Dnmt3A
  Promoter: EFS
  Tag / fusion protein: FLAG Tag (C terminal on insert)
  Cloning method: Gibson Cloning
  Sequencing primers: 5′ ATCCGGTGCCTAGAGAAGGT
Terms and licenses: Academic/Nonprofit Terms; Industry Terms: Not Available to Industry
How to cite: EFS-SpdCas9-Dnmt3A/3L-catΔ was a gift from Isaac Hilton (Addgene plasmid # 222501 ; http://n2t.net/addgene:222501 ; RRID:Addgene_222501)
