[The description below was written by a language model from this plasmid's Addgene catalogue record and pLannotate feature annotations shown in this document.]
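Description:
EFS-SpdCas9-Dnmt3A/3L-catΔ is a 14.6 kb third-generation-style, self-inactivating lentiviral transfer plasmid built on the LentiCRISPR v2 backbone for expression in mammalian cells, either by direct transfection or after packaging into lentivirus. In bacteria it is maintained at high copy through a ColE1/pUC-type origin and selected with ampicillin (AmpR). The backbone also carries an f1 origin and an SV40/EM7-driven BleoR cassette outside the viral region. The lentiviral portion runs from a CMV enhancer/promoter-driven truncated HIV-1 5' LTR through the Ψ packaging signal, RRE and cPPT/CTS to a WPRE and a ΔU3 3' LTR, followed by a bGH polyadenylation signal.

The payload is driven by the EFS (EF-1α core) promoter and encodes human codon-optimized, nuclease-dead S. pyogenes Cas9 (D10A, H840A). This is fused at its C terminus to an engineered murine Dnmt3A–Dnmt3L fusion, with a C-terminal FLAG tag listed in the record. The "catΔ" variant carries C706A and R832E substitutions in Dnmt3A; the name suggests a catalytically impaired methyltransferase, which would make the construct a comparison or control for active dCas9-Dnmt3A/3L fusions. A P2A peptide followed by mCherry lets the red fluorescent reporter be produced as a separate protein from the same transcript, marking expressing cells. The feature table detects a S. pyogenes gRNA scaffold upstream of the EFS promoter, but it annotates no U6 promoter, so the record does not establish whether a functional guide cassette is present. The associated work characterizes CRISPR/Cas9-based DNA methyltransferases for methylation and gene silencing in human cell lines and primary T cells.
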