Features (pLannotate 1.2.2; 35 found; start..end, strand, type, name):
     15..443     +  rep_origin     f1 ori (sequence partly withheld): f1 bacteriophage origin of replication; arrow indicates direction of (+) strand synthesis
    457..786     +  promoter       SV40 promoter: SV40 enhancer and early promoter
    834..881     +  promoter       EM7 promoter: synthetic bacterial promoter&nbsp
    900..1274    +  CDS            BleoR: antibiotic-binding protein; Sh ble from Streptoalloteichus hindustanus; confers resistance to bleomycin, phleomycin, and Zeocin™
   1284..1409    +  CDS            ble (fragment): BLE_KLEPN - Experimental evidence at protein level: Swiss-Prot protein existence level 1. Binding protein with a strong affinity to the bleomycin family of antibiotics. Binds to CL990; an antimitotic-antibiotic compound. From Klebsiella pneumoniae.
   1404..1525    +  polyA_signal   SV40 poly(A) signal: SV40 polyadenylation signal
   1596..1618    -  protein_bind   lac operator (fragment): The lac repressor binds to the lac operator to inhibit transcription in E. coli. This inhibition can be relieved by adding lactose or isopropyl-β-D-thiogalactopyranoside (IPTG). lac repressor encoded by lacI
   1622..1652    -  promoter       lac promoter: promoter for the E. coli lac operon
   1667..1688    -  protein_bind   CAP binding site: CAP binding activates transcription in the presence of cAMP. E. coli catabolite activator protein
   1701..1793    -  CDS            lacI (fragment): lac repressor; lacI; The lac repressor binds to the lac operator to inhibit transcription in E. coli. This inhibition can be relieved by adding lactose or isopropyl-β-D-thiogalactopyranoside (IPTG).
   1976..2564    -  rep_origin     ori: high-copy-number ColE1/pMB1/pBR322/pUC origin of replication
   2735..3595    -  CDS            AmpR: β-lactamase; bla; confers resistance to ampicillin, carbenicillin, and related antibiotics
   3596..3700    -  promoter       AmpR promoter: bla
   3759..3811    -  misc_feature   bom (fragment): basis of mobility region from pBR322
   3966..4345    +  enhancer       CMV enhancer: human cytomegalovirus immediate early enhancer
   4346..4545    +  promoter       CMV promoter: human cytomegalovirus (CMV) immediate early promoter
   4563..4743    +  LTR            5' LTR (truncated): truncated 5' long terminal repeat (LTR) from HIV-1
   4790..4915    +  misc_feature   HIV-1 Ψ: packaging signal of human immunodeficiency virus type 1
   4899..5262    +  CDS            HIV-1 gag (fragment): gag protein from human immunodeficiency virus 1; gag
   5408..5641    +  misc_feature   RRE: The Rev response element (RRE) of HIV-1 allows for Rev-dependent mRNA export from the nucleus to the cytoplasm.
   6018..6118    +  CDS            Rev (fragment): human immunodeficiency virus 1 (HIV-1) Rev protein; rev; enhances nuclear export of unspliced and incompletely spliced viral mRNAs
   6168..6285    +  misc_feature   cPPT/CTS: central polypurine tract and central termination sequence of HIV-1
   6417..6492    +  misc_RNA       gRNA scaffold: guide RNA scaffold for the Streptococcus pyogenes CRISPR/Cas9 system
   6510..6528    +  CDS            small t antigen (fragment): SV40 (simian virus 40) small t antigen
   6554..6765    +  promoter       EF-1α core promoter: core promoter for human elongation factor EF-1α
   6788..8389    +  CDS            dCas9(N): N-terminal portion of catalytically inactive Streptococcus pyogenes dCas9 carrying the D10A mutation (Zetsche et al., 2015)
   8390..10888   +  CDS            Cas9(C): C-terminal portion of Streptococcus pyogenes Cas9 (Zetsche et al., 2015)
  10946..11848   +  CDS            Dnmt3a (fragment): DNM3A_MOUSE - Experimental evidence at protein level: Swiss-Prot protein existence level 1. Required for genome-wide de novo methylation and is essential for the establishment of DNA methylation patterns during development (PubMed:9662389, PubMed:11399089, PubMed:10555141, PubMed:11919202, PubMed:16567415, PubMed:17713477). DNA methylation is coordinated with methylation of histones (PubMed:9662389, PubMed:11399089, PubMed:10555141, PubMed:11919202, PubMed:16567415, PubMed:17713477). It modifies DNA in a non-processive manner and also methylates non-CpG sites (PubMed:9662389, PubMed:11399089,
  11933..12574   +  CDS            Dnmt3l (fragment): DNM3L_MOUSE - Experimental evidence at protein level: Swiss-Prot protein existence level 1. Catalytically inactive regulatory factor of DNA methyltransferases that can either promote or inhibit DNA methylation depending on the context (PubMed:11719692, PubMed:15318244, PubMed:15671018, PubMed:24074865). Essential for the function of DNMT3A and DNMT3B: activates DNMT3A and DNMT3B by binding to their catalytic domain (PubMed:15671018). Acts by accelerating the binding of DNA and S-adenosyl-L-methionine (AdoMet) to the methyltransferases and dissociates from the complex after DNA binding to the m
  12674..13384   +  CDS            mCherry: monomeric derivative of DsRed fluorescent protein (Shaner et al., 2004) mammalian codon-optimized
  13400..13988   +  misc_feature   WPRE: woodchuck hepatitis virus posttranscriptional regulatory element
  14039..14058   +  misc_feature   cPPT/CTS (fragment): central polypurine tract and central termination sequence of HIV-1
  14060..14293   +  LTR            3' LTR (ΔU3): self-inactivating 3' long terminal repeat (LTR) from HIV-1
  14325..14549   +  polyA_signal   bGH poly(A) signal: bovine growth hormone polyadenylation signal
  14553..14574   +  promoter       SV40 promoter (fragment): SV40 enhancer and early promoter
>Addgene plasmid #222501 | EFS-SpdCas9-Dnmt3A/3L-catΔ | addgene full sequence | sequence record 441220 | Addgene NGS Result
TAGGGGGTATCCCC
[124 nt withheld, positions 15-138]
C
[91 nt withheld, positions 140-230]
A
[49 nt withheld, positions 232-280]
CCTTTGACGTTGGAGTCCACGTTCTTT
[37 nt withheld, positions 308-344]
ACCCTATCTCGGTCTATTCTTTTGATTTATAAGGGATTTTGCCGATTTCGGCCTATTGGTTAAAAAATGA
GCTGATTTAACAAAAATTTAACGCGAATTAATTCTGTGGAATGTGTGTCAGTTAGGGTGTGGAAAGTCCC
CAGGCTCCCCAGCAGGCAGAAGTATGCAAAGCATGCATCTCAATTAGTCAGCAACCAGGTGTGGAAAGTC
CCCAGGCTCCCCAGCAGGCAGAAGTATGCAAAGCATGCATCTCAATTAGTCAGCAACCATAGTCCCGCCC
CTAACTCCGCCCATCCCGCCCCTAACTCCGCCCAGTTCCGCCCATTCTCCGCCCCATGGCTGACTAATTT
TTTTTATTTATGCAGAGGCCGAGGCCGCCTCTGCCTCTGAGCTATTCCAGAAGTAGTGAGGAGGCTTTTT
TGGAGGCCTAGGCTTTTGCAAAAAGCTCCCGGGAGCTTGTATATCCATTTTCGGATCTGATCAGCACGTG
TTGACAATTAATCATCGGCATAGTATATCGGCATAGTATAATACGACAAGGTGAGGAACTAAACCATGGC
CAAGTTGACCAGTGCCGTTCCGGTGCTCACCGCGCGCGACGTCGCCGGAGCGGTCGAGTTCTGGACCGAC
CGGCTCGGGTTCTCCCGGGACTTCGTGGAGGACGACTTCGCCGGTGTGGTCCGGGACGACGTGACCCTGT
TCATCAGCGCGGTCCAGGACCAGGTGGTGCCGGACAACACCCTGGCCTGGGTGTGGGTGCGCGGCCTGGA
CGAGCTGTACGCCGAGTGGTCGGAGGTCGTGTCCACGAACTTCCGGGACGCCTCCGGGCCGGCCATGACC
GAGATCGGCGAGCAGCCGTGGGGGCGGGAGTTCGCCCTGCGCGACCCGGCCGGCAACTGCGTGCACTTCG
TGGCCGAGGAGCAGGACTGACACGTGCTACGAGATTTCGATTCCACCGCCGCCTTCTATGAAAGGTTGGG
CTTCGGAATCGTTTTCCGGGACGCCGGCTGGATGATCCTCCAGCGCGGGGATCTCATGCTGGAGTTCTTC
GCCCACCCCAACTTGTTTATTGCAGCTTATAATGGTTACAAATAAAGCAATAGCATCACAAATTTCACAA
ATAAAGCATTTTTTTCACTGCATTCTAGTTGTGGTTTGTCCAAACTCATCAATGTATCTTATCATGTCTG
TATACCGTCGACCTCTAGCTAGAGCTTGGCGTAATCATGGTCATAGCTGTTTCCTGTGTGAAATTGTTAT
CCGCTCACAATTCCACACAACATACGAGCCGGAAGCATAAAGTGTAAAGCCTGGGGTGCCTAATGAGTGA
GCTAACTCACATTAATTGCGTTGCGCTCACTGCCCGCTTTCCAGTCGGGAAACCTGTCGTGCCAGCTGCA
TTAATGAATCGGCCAACGCGCGGGGAGAGGCGGTTTGCGTATTGGGCGCTCTTCCGCTTCCTCGCTCACT
GACTCGCTGCGCTCGGTCGTTCGGCTGCGGCGAGCGGTATCAGCTCACTCAAAGGCGGTAATACGGTTAT
CCACAGAATCAGGGGATAACGCAGGAAAGAACATGTGAGCAAAAGGCCAGCAAAAGGCCAGGAACCGTAA
AAAGGCCGCGTTGCTGGCGTTTTTCCATAGGCTCCGCCCCCCTGACGAGCATCACAAAAATCGACGCTCA
AGTCAGAGGTGGCGAAACCCGACAGGACTATAAAGATACCAGGCGTTTCCCCCTGGAAGCTCCCTCGTGC
GCTCTCCTGTTCCGACCCTGCCGCTTACCGGATACCTGTCCGCCTTTCTCCCTTCGGGAAGCGTGGCGCT
TTCTCATAGCTCACGCTGTAGGTATCTCAGTTCGGTGTAGGTCGTTCGCTCCAAGCTGGGCTGTGTGCAC
GAACCCCCCGTTCAGCCCGACCGCTGCGCCTTATCCGGTAACTATCGTCTTGAGTCCAACCCGGTAAGAC
ACGACTTATCGCCACTGGCAGCAGCCACTGGTAACAGGATTAGCAGAGCGAGGTATGTAGGCGGTGCTAC
AGAGTTCTTGAAGTGGTGGCCTAACTACGGCTACACTAGAAGAACAGTATTTGGTATCTGCGCTCTGCTG
AAGCCAGTTACCTTCGGAAAAAGAGTTGGTAGCTCTTGATCCGGCAAACAAACCACCGCTGGTAGCGGTG
GTTTTTTTGTTTGCAAGCAGCAGATTACGCGCAGAAAAAAAGGATCTCAAGAAGATCCTTTGATCTTTTC
TACGGGGTCTGACGCTCAGTGGAACGAAAACTCACGTTAAGGGATTTTGGTCATGAGATTATCAAAAAGG
ATCTTCACCTAGATCCTTTTAAATTAAAAATGAAGTTTTAAATCAATCTAAAGTATATATGAGTAAACTT
GGTCTGACAGTTACCAATGCTTAATCAGTGAGGCACCTATCTCAGCGATCTGTCTATTTCGTTCATCCAT
AGTTGCCTGACTCCCCGTCGTGTAGATAACTACGATACGGGAGGGCTTACCATCTGGCCCCAGTGCTGCA
ATGATACCGCGAGACCCACGCTCACCGGCTCCAGATTTATCAGCAATAAACCAGCCAGCCGGAAGGGCCG
AGCGCAGAAGTGGTCCTGCAACTTTATCCGCCTCCATCCAGTCTATTAATTGTTGCCGGGAAGCTAGAGT
AAGTAGTTCGCCAGTTAATAGTTTGCGCAACGTTGTTGCCATTGCTACAGGCATCGTGGTGTCACGCTCG
TCGTTTGGTATGGCTTCATTCAGCTCCGGTTCCCAACGATCAAGGCGAGTTACATGATCCCCCATGTTGT
GCAAAAAAGCGGTTAGCTCCTTCGGTCCTCCGATCGTTGTCAGAAGTAAGTTGGCCGCAGTGTTATCACT
CATGGTTATGGCAGCACTGCATAATTCTCTTACTGTCATGCCATCCGTAAGATGCTTTTCTGTGACTGGT
GAGTACTCAACCAAGTCATTCTGAGAATAGTGTATGCGGCGACCGAGTTGCTCTTGCCCGGCGTCAATAC
GGGATAATACCGCGCCACATAGCAGAACTTTAAAAGTGCTCATCATTGGAAAACGTTCTTCGGGGCGAAA
ACTCTCAAGGATCTTACCGCTGTTGAGATCCAGTTCGATGTAACCCACTCGTGCACCCAACTGATCTTCA
GCATCTTTTACTTTCACCAGCGTTTCTGGGTGAGCAAAAACAGGAAGGCAAAATGCCGCAAAAAAGGGAA
TAAGGGCGACACGGAAATGTTGAATACTCATACTCTTCCTTTTTCAATATTATTGAAGCATTTATCAGGG
TTATTGTCTCATGAGCGGATACATATTTGAATGTATTTAGAAAAATAAACAAATAGGGGTTCCGCGCACA
TTTCCCCGAAAAGTGCCACCTGACGTCGACGGATCGGGAGATCTCCCGATCCCCTATGGTGCACTCTCAG
TACAATCTGCTCTGATGCCGCATAGTTAAGCCAGTATCTGCTCCCTGCTTGTGTGTTGGAGGTCGCTGAG
TAGTGCGCGAGCAAAATTTAAGCTACAACAAGGCAAGGCTTGACCGACAATTGCATGAAGAATCTGCTTA
GGGTTAGGCGTTTTGCGCTGCTTCGCGATGTACGGGCCAGATATACGCGTTGACATTGATTATTGACTAG
TTATTAATAGTAATCAATTACGGGGTCATTAGTTCATAGCCCATATATGGAGTTCCGCGTTACATAACTT
ACGGTAAATGGCCCGCCTGGCTGACCGCCCAACGACCCCCGCCCATTGACGTCAATAATGACGTATGTTC
CCATAGTAACGCCAATAGGGACTTTCCATTGACGTCAATGGGTGGAGTATTTACGGTAAACTGCCCACTT
GGCAGTACATCAAGTGTATCATATGCCAAGTACGCCCCCTATTGACGTCAATGACGGTAAATGGCCCGCC
TGGCATTATGCCCAGTACATGACCTTATGGGACTTTCCTACTTGGCAGTACATCTACGTATTAGTCATCG
CTATTACCATGGTGATGCGGTTTTGGCAGTACATCAATGGGCGTGGATAGCGGTTTGACTCACGGGGATT
TCCAAGTCTCCACCCCATTGACGTCAATGGGAGTTTGTTTTGGCACCAAAATCAACGGGACTTTCCAAAA
TGTCGTAACAACTCCGCCCCATTGACGCAAATGGGCGGTAGGCGTGTACGGTGGGAGGTCTATATAAGCA
GCGCGTTTTGCCTGTACTGGGTCTCTCTGGTTAGACCAGATCTGAGCCTGGGAGCTCTCTGGCTAACTAG
GGAACCCACTGCTTAAGCCTCAATAAAGCTTGCCTTGAGTGCTTCAAGTAGTGTGTGCCCGTCTGTTGTG
TGACTCTGGTAACTAGAGATCCCTCAGACCCTTTTAGTCAGTGTGGAAAATCTCTAGCAGTGGCGCCCGA
ACAGGGACTTGAAAGCGAAAGGGAAACCAGAGGAGCTCTCTCGACGCAGGACTCGGCTTGCTGAAGCGCG
CACGGCAAGAGGCGAGGGGCGGCGACTGGTGAGTACGCCAAAAATTTTGACTAGCGGAGGCTAGAAGGAG
AGAGATGGGTGCGAGAGCGTCAGTATTAAGCGGGGGAGAATTAGATCGCGATGGGAAAAAATTCGGTTAA
GGCCAGGGGGAAAGAAAAAATATAAATTAAAACATATAGTATGGGCAAGCAGGGAGCTAGAACGATTCGC
AGTTAATCCTGGCCTGTTAGAAACATCAGAAGGCTGTAGACAAATACTGGGACAGCTACAACCATCCCTT
CAGACAGGATCAGAAGAACTTAGATCATTATATAATACAGTAGCAACCCTCTATTGTGTGCATCAAAGGA
TAGAGATAAAAGACACCAAGGAAGCTTTAGACAAGATAGAGGAAGAGCAAAACAAAAGTAAGACCACCGC
ACAGCAAGCGGCCGCTGATCTTCAGACCTGGAGGAGGAGATATGAGGGACAATTGGAGAAGTGAATTATA
TAAATATAAAGTAGTAAAAATTGAACCATTAGGAGTAGCACCCACCAAGGCAAAGAGAAGAGTGGTGCAG
AGAGAAAAAAGAGCAGTGGGAATAGGAGCTTTGTTCCTTGGGTTCTTGGGAGCAGCAGGAAGCACTATGG
GCGCAGCGTCAATGACGCTGACGGTACAGGCCAGACAATTATTGTCTGGTATAGTGCAGCAGCAGAACAA
TTTGCTGAGGGCTATTGAGGCGCAACAGCATCTGTTGCAACTCACAGTCTGGGGCATCAAGCAGCTCCAG
GCAAGAATCCTGGCTGTGGAAAGATACCTAAAGGATCAACAGCTCCTGGGGATTTGGGGTTGCTCTGGAA
AACTCATTTGCACCACTGCTGTGCCTTGGAATGCTAGTTGGAGTAATAAATCTCTGGAACAGATTTGGAA
TCACACGACCTGGATGGAGTGGGACAGAGAAATTAACAATTACACAAGCTTAATACACTCCTTAATTGAA
GAATCGCAAAACCAGCAAGAAAAGAATGAACAAGAATTATTGGAATTAGATAAATGGGCAAGTTTGTGGA
ATTGGTTTAACATAACAAATTGGCTGTGGTATATAAAATTATTCATAATGATAGTAGGAGGCTTGGTAGG
TTTAAGAATAGTTTTTGCTGTACTTTCTATAGTGAATAGAGTTAGGCAGGGATATTCACCATTATCGTTT
CAGACCCACCTCCCAACCCCGAGGGGACCCGACAGGCCCGAAGGAATAGAAGAAGAAGGTGGAGAGAGAG
ACAGAGACAGATCCATTCGATTAGTGAACGGATCGGCACTGCGTGCGCCAATTCTGCAGACAAATGGCAG
TATTCATCCACAATTTTAAAAGAAAAGGGGGGATTGGGGGGTACAGTGCAGGGGAAAGAATAGTAGACAT
AATAGCAACAGACATACAAACTAAAGAATTACAAAAACAAATTACAAAAATTCAAAATTTTCGGGTTTAT
TACAGGGACAGCAGAGATCCAGTTTGGTTAATTAAGGTACCGATATCACTAGTGTTCCATTAACTGCGCT
AAAAATAATTTTTAAATCTTTTTTAGCTTCTTGCTCTTTTTTGTACGTCTCTGTTTTAGAGCTAGAAATA
GCAAGTTAAAATAAGGCTAGTCCGTTATCAACTTGAAAAAGTGGCACCGAGTCGGTGCTTTTTTGAATTC
GCTAGCTAGGTCTTGAAAGGAGTGGGAATTGGCTCCGGTGCCCGTCAGTGGGCAGAGCGCACATCGCCCA
CAGTCCCCGAGAAGTTGGGGGGAGGGGTCGGCAATTGATCCGGTGCCTAGAGAAGGTGGCGCGGGGTAAA
CTGGGAAAGTGATGTCGTGTACTGGCTCCGCCTTTTTCCCGAGGGTGGGGGAGAACCGTATATAAGTGCA
GTAGTCGCCGTGAACGTTCTTTTTCGCAACGGGTTTGCCGCCAGAACACAGGACTGGTTCTAGAGCCACC
ATGGACAAGAAGTACAGCATCGGCCTGGCCATCGGCACCAACTCTGTGGGCTGGGCCGTGATCACCGACG
AGTACAAGGTGCCCAGCAAGAAATTCAAGGTGCTGGGCAACACCGACCGGCACAGCATCAAGAAGAACCT
GATCGGAGCCCTGCTGTTCGACAGCGGCGAAACAGCCGAGGCCACCCGGCTGAAGAGAACCGCCAGAAGA
AGATACACCAGACGGAAGAACCGGATCTGCTATCTGCAAGAGATCTTCAGCAACGAGATGGCCAAGGTGG
ACGACAGCTTCTTCCACAGACTGGAAGAGTCCTTCCTGGTGGAAGAGGATAAGAAGCACGAGCGGCACCC
CATCTTCGGCAACATCGTGGACGAGGTGGCCTACCACGAGAAGTACCCCACCATCTACCACCTGAGAAAG
AAACTGGTGGACAGCACCGACAAGGCCGACCTGCGGCTGATCTATCTGGCCCTGGCCCACATGATCAAGT
TCCGGGGCCACTTCCTGATCGAGGGCGACCTGAACCCCGACAACAGCGACGTGGACAAGCTGTTCATCCA
GCTGGTGCAGACCTACAACCAGCTGTTCGAGGAAAACCCCATCAACGCCAGCGGCGTGGACGCCAAGGCC
ATCCTGTCTGCCAGACTGAGCAAGAGCAGACGGCTGGAAAATCTGATCGCCCAGCTGCCCGGCGAGAAGA
AGAATGGCCTGTTCGGAAACCTGATTGCCCTGAGCCTGGGCCTGACCCCCAACTTCAAGAGCAACTTCGA
CCTGGCCGAGGATGCCAAACTGCAGCTGAGCAAGGACACCTACGACGACGACCTGGACAACCTGCTGGCC
CAGATCGGCGACCAGTACGCCGACCTGTTTCTGGCCGCCAAGAACCTGTCCGACGCCATCCTGCTGAGCG
ACATCCTGAGAGTGAACACCGAGATCACCAAGGCCCCCCTGAGCGCCTCTATGATCAAGAGATACGACGA
GCACCACCAGGACCTGACCCTGCTGAAAGCTCTCGTGCGGCAGCAGCTGCCTGAGAAGTACAAAGAGATT
TTCTTCGACCAGAGCAAGAACGGCTACGCCGGCTACATTGACGGCGGAGCCAGCCAGGAAGAGTTCTACA
AGTTCATCAAGCCCATCCTGGAAAAGATGGACGGCACCGAGGAACTGCTCGTGAAGCTGAACAGAGAGGA
CCTGCTGCGGAAGCAGCGGACCTTCGACAACGGCAGCATCCCCCACCAGATCCACCTGGGAGAGCTGCAC
GCCATTCTGCGGCGGCAGGAAGATTTTTACCCATTCCTGAAGGACAACCGGGAAAAGATCGAGAAGATCC
TGACCTTCCGCATCCCCTACTACGTGGGCCCTCTGGCCAGGGGAAACAGCAGATTCGCCTGGATGACCAG
AAAGAGCGAGGAAACCATCACCCCCTGGAACTTCGAGGAAGTGGTGGACAAGGGCGCTTCCGCCCAGAGC
TTCATCGAGCGGATGACCAACTTCGATAAGAACCTGCCCAACGAGAAGGTGCTGCCCAAGCACAGCCTGC
TGTACGAGTACTTCACCGTGTATAACGAGCTGACCAAAGTGAAATACGTGACCGAGGGAATGAGAAAGCC
CGCCTTCCTGAGCGGCGAGCAGAAAAAGGCCATCGTGGACCTGCTGTTCAAGACCAACCGGAAAGTGACC
GTGAAGCAGCTGAAAGAGGACTACTTCAAGAAAATCGAGTGCTTCGACTCCGTGGAAATCTCCGGCGTGG
AAGATCGGTTCAACGCCTCCCTGGGCACATACCACGATCTGCTGAAAATTATCAAGGACAAGGACTTCCT
GGACAATGAGGAAAACGAGGACATTCTGGAAGATATCGTGCTGACCCTGACACTGTTTGAGGACAGAGAG
ATGATCGAGGAACGGCTGAAAACCTATGCCCACCTGTTCGACGACAAAGTGATGAAGCAGCTGAAGCGGC
GGAGATACACCGGCTGGGGCAGGCTGAGCCGGAAGCTGATCAACGGCATCCGGGACAAGCAGTCCGGCAA
GACAATCCTGGATTTCCTGAAGTCCGACGGCTTCGCCAACAGAAACTTCATGCAGCTGATCCACGACGAC
AGCCTGACCTTTAAAGAGGACATCCAGAAAGCCCAGGTGTCCGGCCAGGGCGATAGCCTGCACGAGCACA
TTGCCAATCTGGCCGGCAGCCCCGCCATTAAGAAGGGCATCCTGCAGACAGTGAAGGTGGTGGACGAGCT
CGTGAAAGTGATGGGCCGGCACAAGCCCGAGAACATCGTGATCGAAATGGCCAGAGAGAACCAGACCACC
CAGAAGGGACAGAAGAACAGCCGCGAGAGAATGAAGCGGATCGAAGAGGGCATCAAAGAGCTGGGCAGCC
AGATCCTGAAAGAACACCCCGTGGAAAACACCCAGCTGCAGAACGAGAAGCTGTACCTGTACTACCTGCA
GAATGGGCGGGATATGTACGTGGACCAGGAACTGGACATCAACCGGCTGTCCGACTACGATGTGGACGCC
ATCGTGCCTCAGAGCTTTCTGAAGGACGACTCCATCGACAACAAGGTGCTGACCAGAAGCGACAAGAACC
GGGGCAAGAGCGACAACGTGCCCTCCGAAGAGGTCGTGAAGAAGATGAAGAACTACTGGCGGCAGCTGCT
GAACGCCAAGCTGATTACCCAGAGAAAGTTCGACAATCTGACCAAGGCCGAGAGAGGCGGCCTGAGCGAA
CTGGATAAGGCCGGCTTCATCAAGAGACAGCTGGTGGAAACCCGGCAGATCACAAAGCACGTGGCACAGA
TCCTGGACTCCCGGATGAACACTAAGTACGACGAGAATGACAAGCTGATCCGGGAAGTGAAAGTGATCAC
CCTGAAGTCCAAGCTGGTGTCCGATTTCCGGAAGGATTTCCAGTTTTACAAAGTGCGCGAGATCAACAAC
TACCACCACGCCCACGACGCCTACCTGAACGCCGTCGTGGGAACCGCCCTGATCAAAAAGTACCCTAAGC
TGGAAAGCGAGTTCGTGTACGGCGACTACAAGGTGTACGACGTGCGGAAGATGATCGCCAAGAGCGAGCA
GGAAATCGGCAAGGCTACCGCCAAGTACTTCTTCTACAGCAACATCATGAACTTTTTCAAGACCGAGATT
ACCCTGGCCAACGGCGAGATCCGGAAGCGGCCTCTGATCGAGACAAACGGCGAAACCGGGGAGATCGTGT
GGGATAAGGGCCGGGATTTTGCCACCGTGCGGAAAGTGCTGAGCATGCCCCAAGTGAATATCGTGAAAAA
GACCGAGGTGCAGACAGGCGGCTTCAGCAAAGAGTCTATCCTGCCCAAGAGGAACAGCGATAAGCTGATC
GCCAGAAAGAAGGACTGGGACCCTAAGAAGTACGGCGGCTTCGACAGCCCCACCGTGGCCTATTCTGTGC
TGGTGGTGGCCAAAGTGGAAAAGGGCAAGTCCAAGAAACTGAAGAGTGTGAAAGAGCTGCTGGGGATCAC
CATCATGGAAAGAAGCAGCTTCGAGAAGAATCCCATCGACTTTCTGGAAGCCAAGGGCTACAAAGAAGTG
AAAAAGGACCTGATCATCAAGCTGCCTAAGTACTCCCTGTTCGAGCTGGAAAACGGCCGGAAGAGAATGC
TGGCCTCTGCCGGCGAACTGCAGAAGGGAAACGAACTGGCCCTGCCCTCCAAATATGTGAACTTCCTGTA
CCTGGCCAGCCACTATGAGAAGCTGAAGGGCTCCCCCGAGGATAATGAGCAGAAACAGCTGTTTGTGGAA
CAGCACAAGCACTACCTGGACGAGATCATCGAGCAGATCAGCGAGTTCTCCAAGAGAGTGATCCTGGCCG
ACGCTAATCTGGACAAAGTGCTGTCCGCCTACAACAAGCACCGGGATAAGCCCATCAGAGAGCAGGCCGA
GAATATCATCCACCTGTTTACCCTGACCAATCTGGGAGCCCCTGCCGCCTTCAAGTACTTTGACACCACC
ATCGACCGGAAGAGGTACACCAGCACCAAAGAGGTGCTGGACGCCACCCTGATCCACCAGAGCATCACCG
GCCTGTACGAGACACGGATCGACCTGTCTCAGCTGGGAGGCGACAAGCGACCTGCCGCCACAAAGAAGGC
TGGACAGGCTAAGAAGAAGAAAGGAAGCATGAACCATGACCAGGAATTTGACCCCCCAAAGGTTTACCCA
CCTGTGCCAGCTGAGAAGAGGAAGCCCATCCGCGTGCTGTCTCTCTTTGATGGGATTGCTACAGGGCTCC
TGGTGCTGAAGGACCTGGGCATCCAAGTGGACCGCTACATTGCCTCCGAGGTGTGTGAGGACTCCATCAC
GGTGGGCATGGTGCGGCACCAGGGAAAGATCATGTACGTCGGGGACGTCCGCAGCGTCACACAGAAGCAT
ATCCAGGAGTGGGGCCCATTCGACCTGGTGATTGGAGGCAGTCCCGCAAATGACCTCTCCATTGTCAACC
CTGCCCGCAAGGGACTTTATGAGGGTACTGGCCGCCTCTTCTTTGAGTTCTACCGCCTCCTGCATGATGC
GCGGCCCAAGGAGGGAGATGATCGCCCCTTCTTCTGGCTCTTTGAGAATGTGGTGGCCATGGGCGTTAGT
GACAAGAGGGACATCTCGCGATTTCTTGAGTCTAACCCCGTGATGATTGACGCCAAAGAAGTGTCTGCTG
CACACAGGGCCCGTTACTTCTGGGGTAACCTTCCTGGCATGAACAGGCCTTTGGCATCCACTGTGAATGA
TAAGCTGGAGCTGCAAGAGTGTCTGGAGCACGGCAGAATAGCCAAGTTCAGCAAAGTGAGGACCATTACC
ACCGAATCAAACTCTATAAAGCAGGGCAAAGACCAGCATTTCCCCGTCTTCATGAACGAGAAGGAGGACA
TCCTGTGGTGCACTGAAATGGAAAGGGTGTTTGGCTTCCCCGTCCACTACACAGACGTCTCCAACATGAG
CCGCTTGGCGAGGCAGAGACTGCTGGGCCGATCGTGGAGCGTGCCGGTCATCCGCCACCTCTTCGCTCCG
CTGAAGGAATATTTTGCTTGTGTGTCTAGCGGCAATAGTAACGCTAACAGCCGCGGGCCGAGCTTCAGCA
GCGGCCTGGTGCCGTTAAGCTTGCGCGGCAGCCATATGGGCCCTATGGAGATATACAAGACAGTGTCTGC
ATGGAAGAGACAGCCAGTGCGGGTACTGAGCCTTTTTAGAAATATTGATAAAGTACTAAAGAGTTTGGGC
TTTTTAGAAAGCGGTTCTGGTTCTGGGGGAGGAACGCTGAAGTACGTGGAAGATGTCACAAATGTCGTGA
GGAGAGACGTGGAGAAATGGGGCCCCTTTGACCTGGTGTACGGCTCGACGCAGCCCCTAGGCAGCTCCTG
TGATCGCTGTCCCGGCTGGTACATGTTCCAGTTCCACCGGATCCTGCAGTATGCGCTGCCTCGCCAGGAG
AGTCAGCGGCCCTTCTTCTGGATATTCATGGACAATCTGCTGCTGACTGAGGATGACCAAGAGACAACTA
CCCGCTTCCTTCAGACAGAGGCTGTGACCCTCCAGGATGTCCGTGGCAGGGACTACCAGAATGCTATGCG
GGTGTGGAGCAACATTCCAGGGCTGAAGAGCAAGCATGCGCCCCTGACCCCAAAGGAAGAAGAGTATCTG
CAAGCCCAAGTCAGAAGCAGGAGCAAGCTGGACGCCCCGAAAGTTGACCTCCTGGTGAAGAACTGCCTTC
TCCCGCTGAGAGAGTACTTCAAGTATTTTTCTCAAAACTCACTTCCTCTTGCTGGATCCGATTACAAAGA
CGATGACGATAAGGGATCCGGCGCAACAAACTTCTCTCTGCTGAAACAAGCCGGAGATGTCGAAGAGAAT
CCTGGACCGATGGTGAGCAAGGGCGAGGAGGATAACATGGCCATCATCAAGGAGTTCATGCGCTTCAAGG
TGCACATGGAGGGCTCCGTGAACGGCCACGAGTTCGAGATCGAGGGCGAGGGCGAGGGCCGCCCCTACGA
GGGCACCCAGACCGCCAAGCTGAAGGTGACCAAGGGTGGCCCCCTGCCCTTCGCCTGGGACATCCTGTCC
CCTCAGTTCATGTACGGCTCCAAGGCCTACGTGAAGCACCCCGCCGACATCCCCGACTACTTGAAGCTGT
CCTTCCCCGAGGGCTTCAAGTGGGAGCGCGTGATGAACTTCGAGGACGGCGGCGTGGTGACCGTGACCCA
GGACTCCTCCCTGCAGGACGGCGAGTTCATCTACAAGGTGAAGCTGCGCGGCACCAACTTCCCCTCCGAC
GGCCCCGTAATGCAGAAGAAGACCATGGGCTGGGAGGCCTCCTCCGAGCGGATGTACCCCGAGGACGGCG
CCCTGAAGGGCGAGATCAAGCAGAGGCTGAAGCTGAAGGACGGCGGCCACTACGACGCTGAGGTCAAGAC
CACCTACAAGGCCAAGAAGCCCGTGCAGCTGCCCGGCGCCTACAACGTCAACATCAAGTTGGACATCACC
TCCCACAACGAGGACTACACCATCGTGGAACAGTACGAACGCGCCGAGGGCCGCCACTCCACCGGCGGCA
TGGACGAGCTGTACAAGTAGTGTCGTTAAGTCGACAATCAACCTCTGGATTACAAAATTTGTGAAAGATT
GACTGGTATTCTTAACTATGTTGCTCCTTTTACGCTATGTGGATACGCTGCTTTAATGCCTTTGTATCAT
GCTATTGCTTCCCGTATGGCTTTCATTTTCTCCTCCTTGTATAAATCCTGGTTGCTGTCTCTTTATGAGG
AGTTGTGGCCCGTTGTCAGGCAACGTGGCGTGGTGTGCACTGTGTTTGCTGACGCAACCCCCACTGGTTG
GGGCATTGCCACCACCTGTCAGCTCCTTTCCGGGACTTTCGCTTTCCCCCTCCCTATTGCCACGGCGGAA
CTCATCGCCGCCTGCCTTGCCCGCTGCTGGACAGGGGCTCGGCTGTTGGGCACTGACAATTCCGTGGTGT
TGTCGGGGAAATCATCGTCCTTTCCTTGGCTGCTCGCCTGTGTTGCCACCTGGATTCTGCGCGGGACGTC
CTTCTGCTACGTCCCTTCGGCCCTCAATCCAGCGGACCTTCCTTCCCGCGGCCTGCTGCCGGCTCTGCGG
CCTCTTCCGCGTCTTCGCCTTCGCCCTCAGACGAGTCGGATCTCCCTTTGGGCCGCCTCCCCGCGTCGAC
TTTAAGACCAATGACTTACAAGGCAGCTGTAGATCTTAGCCACTTTTTAAAAGAAAAGGGGGGACTGGAA
GGGCTAATTCACTCCCAACGAAGACAAGATCTGCTTTTTGCTTGTACTGGGTCTCTCTGGTTAGACCAGA
TCTGAGCCTGGGAGCTCTCTGGCTAACTAGGGAACCCACTGCTTAAGCCTCAATAAAGCTTGCCTTGAGT
GCTTCAAGTAGTGTGTGCCCGTCTGTTGTGTGACTCTGGTAACTAGAGATCCCTCAGACCCTTTTAGTCA
GTGTGGAAAATCTCTAGCAGGGCCCGTTTAAACCCGCTGATCAGCCTCGACTGTGCCTTCTAGTTGCCAG
CCATCTGTTGTTTGCCCCTCCCCCGTGCCTTCCTTGACCCTGGAAGGTGCCACTCCCACTGTCCTTTCCT
AATAAAATGAGGAAATTGCATCGCATTGTCTGAGTAGGTGTCATTCTATTCTGGGGGGTGGGGTGGGGCA
GGACAGCAAGGGGGAGGATTGGGAAGACAATAGCAGGCATGCTGGGGATGCGGTGGGCTCTATGGCTTCT
GAGGCGGAAAGAACCAGCTGGGGCTC
